Addgene plasmid #53230: pBJ-mPar3
Purpose: mammalian expression of mouse Par3
Depositing lab: Shaun Coughlin. Depositing organization: University of California, San Francisco (UCSF).
Backbone
  Vector backbone: pBJ1
  Backbone manufacturer: Mark Davis lab
  Vector type: Mammalian Expression
Growth in bacteria
  Bacterial resistance: Ampicillin, 100 μg/mL
  Growth temperature: 37°C
  Growth strain: DH5alpha
  Copy number: Unknown
Gene/Insert
  Gene/Insert name: Par3 (alt name: coagulation factor II (thrombin) receptor-like 2)
  Species: M. musculus (mouse)
  Mutation: Deletion of aa1-15 (native signal peptide)
  Entrez Gene: F2rl2 (a.k.a. F730031A08, PAR3)
  Tag / fusion protein: bovine prolactin signal sequence (MDSKGSSQKGSRLLLLLVVSNLLLCQGVVS) (N terminal on insert); FLAG (N terminal on insert)
  Cloning method: Restriction Enzyme; 5′ cloning site unknown (unknown if destroyed); 3′ cloning site unknown (unknown if destroyed)
  Sequencing primers: 5′ SV40pro F; 3′ EBV-rev
Terms and licenses: Academic/Nonprofit Terms; Industry Terms: Not Available to Industry
How to cite: pBJ-mPar3 was a gift from Shaun Coughlin (Addgene plasmid # 53230 ; http://n2t.net/addgene:53230 ; RRID:Addgene_53230)
