[The description below was written by a language model from this plasmid's Addgene catalogue record.]
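Description:
pBJ-mPar3 is a mammalian expression plasmid built on the pBJ1 backbone for producing mouse Par3, the protease-activated receptor 3 encoded by F2rl2 (also called coagulation factor II (thrombin) receptor-like 2). This is the thrombin-receptor family member, not the similarly named polarity protein. The plasmid is propagated in E. coli under ampicillin selection. The record does not state its copy number, its origin of replication, or any marker for selection in mammalian cells. The promoter driving the insert is also not explicitly stated. The listed sequencing primers, an SV40 promoter forward primer and an EBV reverse primer, suggest that SV40-derived promoter sequence lies upstream of the cloning site, but this is an inference only.

The insert has been modified at its amino terminus. The first 15 residues, which form the native signal peptide, are deleted and replaced by the bovine prolactin signal sequence followed by a FLAG epitope. The heterologous signal peptide directs the receptor into the secretory pathway. After the signal peptide is cleaved, the FLAG tag is expected to sit at the extracellular amino terminus of the mature receptor. For protease-activated receptors, this arrangement is commonly used to detect and quantify receptor at the cell surface with anti-FLAG antibodies. It can also be used to follow receptor cleavage, since proteolysis within the amino-terminal exodomain would release the epitope. The record itself gives the purpose only as mammalian expression of mouse Par3. The insert was introduced by restriction cloning, but the sites used are not recorded, and no feature table was supplied to confirm the other elements of the vector.
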