>Addgene plasmid #53230 | pBJ-mPar3 | addgene partial sequence | sequence record 86480 | SV40pro-F 5'-TATTTATGCAGAGGCCGAGG-3'
AGTAGTGAGGAGGCTTTTTTGGAGGCCTAGGCTTTTGCAAAAAGCTCCTCGATCGAGGGGCTCGCATCTC
TCCTTCACGCGCCCGCCGCCCTACCTGAGGCCGCCATCCACGCCGGTTGAGTCGCGTTCTGCCGCCTCCC
GCCTGTGGTGCCTCCTGAACTGCGTCCGCCGTCTAGGTAAGTTTAAAGCTCAGGTCGAGACCGGGCCTTT
GTCCGGCGCTCCCTTGGAGCCTACCTAGACTCAGCCGGCTCTCCACGCTTTGCCTGACCCTGCTTGCTCA
ACTCTACGTCTTTGTTTCGTTTTCTGTTCTGCGCCGTTACAGATCCAAGCTCCTCGAGCAGCTGAAGCTT
GCTTGTTCTTTTTGCAGAAGCTCAGAATAAACGCTCAACTTTGGCAGATCCACCATGGACAGCAAAGGTT
CGTCGCAGAAAGGGTCCCGCCTGCTCCTGCTGCTGGTGGTGTCAAATCTACTCTTGTGCCAGGGTGTGGT
CTCCGATTACAAAGATGATGATGATGTCGAGGTCACTGTTTGCCAAAGTGGCATAAATGTTTCAGACAAC
TCAGCAAAGCCAACCTTAACTATTAAGAGTTTTAATGGGGGTCCCCAAAATACCTTTGAAGAATTCCCAC
TTTCTGACATAGAGGGCTGGACAGGAGCCACCACAACTATAAAAGCGGAGTGTCCCGAGGACAGTATTTC
AACTCTCCACGTGAATAA
