>Addgene plasmid #53230 | pBJ-mPar3 | addgene partial sequence | sequence record 90227 | EBV-rev 5'-GTGGTTTGTCCAAACTCATC-3'
AGCTTGATATCGAATTCGCGGCCGCTCTAGAACTAGTGGATCCCCCGGGCTGCAGGAATTCGATATCAAG
CTTATCGATAAGCTTGATATCGTTTTTTTTTTTTTTTTTATTTATTATTATTTATTATCAGTATTATTTA
GGGAGTAATGAAAAATAGAACTCTTCGTTTTCAGCTCATACAAGGTTTTTCAAGTGTTTTGGGTCTGTGG
TTGGTTGAATCTACAGGTATGAAACTTGCAGGGATAGAGAGCTGACCACACAGAGAACTTAATTCCTTAT
GGAAGTAATATCTATATGCAAATGAGCTTAGCAGGCTTGTTTGTCTAGAAGTGCCTTAAAGATAAGAAAG
TGCTTTAGAAATCCAGATAAAGAAAATGATGTTTTTAGTTTGAGAATAAGGGAAGAATGGGCCTTTAACG
ACTTGAAAAGCTGGACAGGCTAAAGCAAAGATGCTAGAAGGGGTTTCAGTGGAGCGACAGGGATGGGAGG
GAAGACAGTCGGTGTGAAGGTGTGTGGAATCGCAGGCACAGCTCCACCAGGAAAGCCATGCAAGGGCTTG
TCATTTCAGGAGCACTGCAGGGTCAAGTGAAGTATTGCATGATGTATTCAGAAAGCTGTTCAGGGAAGGT
TAACCCAATCTGTGGAAATGAGGCTCGGCTGGCAGTGAGGGCTGCCATCTTTGGACAGAGGTGGCATGAA
CACGGGACCCCAGTGAGAGACACAACAAAGACAGGATACCTGCTTGAGGAGGAGGGAGAACCACGGGTAG
TGACAACCTCCCAGTCTGCCGACACCGCTCACAGGAGGGAAGG
